Addgene plasmid #148435: pCIneo-TISU-RLuc-6xbsMS2-8xlet7_AC
Purpose: Mammalian Expression of 6xbsMS2-8xlet7
Depositing lab: Elisa Izaurralde. Depositing organization: Max Planck Institute for Developmental Biology. Publication: miRISC and the CCR4-NOT complex silence mRNA targets independently of 43S ribosomal scanning. Kuzuoglu-Ozturk D, Bhandari D, Huntzinger E, Fauser M, Helms S, Izaurralde E. EMBO J. 2016 Jun 1;35(11):1186-203. doi: 10.15252/embj.201592901. Epub 2016 Mar 23. PubMed 27009120.
Backbone
  Vector backbone: pCI-neo
  Vector type: Mammalian Expression
Growth in bacteria
  Bacterial resistance: Ampicillin, 100 μg/mL
  Growth temperature: 37°C
  Growth strain: DH5alpha
  Copy number: High Copy
Gene/Insert
  Gene/Insert name: 6xbsMS2-8xlet7
  Species: Other
  Cloning method: Unknown
Terms and licenses: Academic/Nonprofit Terms; Industry Terms: Not Available to Industry
Depositor comments: Plasmids from this collection were made available to the research community and donated after the lab closed. Please note that the sequence provided by the depositing laboratory may be theoretical/predicted or based on Sanger sequencing results. There may be discrepancies between sequencing results obtained by Addgene and the depositor sequence. If an Addgene verified sequence is not available, please contact before placing your order to request that our lab fully sequence the plasmid.
How to cite: pCIneo-TISU-RLuc-6xbsMS2-8xlet7_AC was a gift from Elisa Izaurralde (Addgene plasmid # 148435 ; http://n2t.net/addgene:148435 ; RRID:Addgene_148435)
