[The description below was written by a language model from this plasmid's Addgene catalogue record and pLannotate feature annotations shown in this document.]
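Description:
pCIneo-TISU-RLuc-6xbsMS2-8xlet7_AC is a mammalian expression reporter plasmid built on the pCI-neo backbone (6,605 nt in the depositor's sequence). It is propagated in E. coli through a high-copy ColE1/pUC-type origin with ampicillin selection (AmpR under its own bla promoter). It also carries an f1 origin for single-stranded DNA production. For mammalian cells, an SV40 enhancer/early promoter drives a neomycin phosphotransferase gene followed by a synthetic poly(A) signal, allowing G418 selection.

The payload is a Renilla luciferase reporter transcript. The human CMV immediate-early enhancer and promoter drive a human codon-optimized Renilla luciferase (hRluc) coding sequence. Downstream of the coding sequence lie six annotated MS2 stem loops, which bind the bacteriophage MS2 coat protein and so can be used to tether or capture MS2-fused proteins on the mRNA. The insert name also indicates eight let-7 microRNA binding sites. These are not annotated in the feature table but presumably occupy the unannotated stretch between the last MS2 loop and the SV40 poly(A) region. "TISU" in the name suggests a Translation Initiator of Short 5′ UTR element, which would direct initiation without conventional ribosomal scanning. The short gap between the CMV promoter and the luciferase start fits this, but the element is not annotated either. The record does not explain the "_AC" suffix.

The associated publication examines whether miRISC and the CCR4-NOT complex silence mRNA targets independently of 43S ribosomal scanning. That context suggests the construct serves as a let-7-responsive luciferase reporter for miRNA-mediated repression of a scanning-independent mRNA. The depositor sequence may be theoretical or only partly verified.
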