Features (pLannotate 1.2.2; 23 found; start..end, strand, type, name):
    140..517     +  enhancer       CMV enhancer: human cytomegalovirus immediate early enhancer
    518..729     +  promoter       CMV promoter: human cytomegalovirus (CMV) immediate early promoter
    764..1696    +  CDS            hRluc: Renilla luciferase human codon-optimized
   1774..1792    +  misc_RNA       MS2 stem loop: stem loop that binds the bacteriophage MS2 coat protein
   1813..1831    +  misc_RNA       MS2 stem loop: stem loop that binds the bacteriophage MS2 coat protein
   1852..1870    +  misc_RNA       MS2 stem loop: stem loop that binds the bacteriophage MS2 coat protein
   1891..1909    +  misc_RNA       MS2 stem loop: stem loop that binds the bacteriophage MS2 coat protein
   1930..1948    +  misc_RNA       MS2 stem loop: stem loop that binds the bacteriophage MS2 coat protein
   1969..1987    +  misc_RNA       MS2 stem loop: stem loop that binds the bacteriophage MS2 coat protein
   2274..2291    -  promoter       T3 promoter (fragment): promoter for bacteriophage T3 RNA polymerase
   2309..2430    -  polyA_signal   SV40 poly(A) signal: SV40 polyadenylation signal
   2453..2521    -  CDS            large T antigen (fragment): large T antigen from SV40 (simian virus 40)
   2545..2612    +  CDS            lacZα (fragment): LacZα fragment of β-galactosidase; lacZ fragment
   2616..3044    +  rep_origin     f1 ori (sequence partly withheld): f1 bacteriophage origin of replication; arrow indicates direction of (+) strand synthesis
   3072..3123    -  misc_feature   bom (fragment): basis of mobility region from pBR322
   3188..3545    +  promoter       SV40 promoter: SV40 enhancer and early promoter
   3596..4387    +  CDS            neo: KKA2_KLEPN - Also known as kan, nptII. Experimental evidence at protein level: Swiss-Prot protein existence level 1. Resistance to kanamycin, neomycin, paromomycin, ribostamycin, butirosin and gentamicin B. From Klebsiella pneumoniae.
   4454..4502    +  polyA_signal   poly(A) signal: synthetic polyadenylation signal
   4522..4576    -  misc_feature   bom (fragment): basis of mobility region from pBR322
   4678..4713    -  CDS            rop (fragment): Rop protein, which maintains plasmids at low copy number; rop
   4808..4912    +  promoter       AmpR promoter: bla
   4913..5773    +  CDS            AmpR: β-lactamase; bla; confers resistance to ampicillin, carbenicillin, and related antibiotics
   5944..6532    +  rep_origin     ori: high-copy-number ColE1/pMB1/pBR322/pUC origin of replication
>Addgene plasmid #148435 | pCIneo-TISU-RLuc-6xbsMS2-8xlet7_AC | depositor full sequence | sequence record 290883 | Full Sequence
TCAATATTGGCCATTAGCCATATTATTCATTGGTTATATAGCATAAATCAATATTGGCTATTGGCCATTG
CATACGTTGTATCTATATCATAATATGTACATTTATATTGGCTCATGTCCAATATGACCGCCATGTTGGC
ATTGATTATTGACTAGTTATTAATAGTAATCAATTACGGGGTCATTAGTTCATAGCCCATATATGGAGTT
CCGCGTTACATAACTTACGGTAAATGGCCCGCCTGGCTGACCGCCCAACGACCCCCGCCCATTGACGTCA
ATAATGACGTATGTTCCCATAGTAACGCCAATAGGGACTTTCCATTGACGTCAATGGGTGGAGTATTTAC
GGTAAACTGCCCACTTGGCAGTACATCAAGTGTATCATATGCCAAGTCCGCCCCCTATTGACGTCAATGA
CGGTAAATGGCCCGCCTGGCATTATGCCCAGTACATGACCTTACGGGACTTTCCTACTTGGCAGTACATC
TACGTATTAGTCATCGCTATTACCATGGTGATGCGGTTTTGGCAGTACACCAATGGGCGTGGATAGCGGT
TTGACTCACGGGGATTTCCAAGTCTCCACCCCATTGACGTCAATGGGAGTTTGTTTTGGCACCAAAATCA
ACGGGACTTTCCAAAATGTCGTAACAACTGCGATCGCCCGCCCCGTTGACGCAAATGGGCGGTAGGCGTG
TACGGTGGGAGGTCTATATAAGCAGAGCTCGTTTAGTGAACCGTCAGATCCAAGATGGCGGCAGCTTCCA
AGGTGTACGACCCCGAGCAACGCAAACGCATGATCACTGGGCCTCAGTGGTGGGCTCGCTGCAAGCAAAT
GAACGTGCTGGACTCCTTCATCAACTACTATGATTCCGAGAAGCACGCCGAGAACGCCGTGATTTTTCTG
CATGGTAACGCTGCCTCCAGCTACCTGTGGAGGCACGTCGTGCCTCACATCGAGCCCGTGGCTAGATGCA
TCATCCCTGATCTGATCGGAATGGGTAAGTCCGGCAAGAGCGGGAATGGCTCATATCGCCTCCTGGATCA
CTACAAGTACCTCACCGCTTGGTTCGAGCTGCTGAACCTTCCAAAGAAAATCATCTTTGTGGGCCACGAC
TGGGGGGCTTGTCTGGCCTTTCACTACTCCTACGAGCACCAAGACAAGATCAAGGCCATCGTCCATGCTG
AGAGTGTCGTGGACGTGATCGAGTCCTGGGACGAGTGGCCTGACATCGAGGAGGATATCGCCCTGATCAA
GAGCGAAGAGGGCGAGAAAATGGTGCTTGAGAATAACTTCTTCGTCGAGACCATGCTCCCAAGCAAGATC
ATGCGGAAACTGGAGCCTGAGGAGTTCGCTGCCTACCTGGAGCCATTCAAGGAGAAGGGCGAGGTTAGAC
GGCCTACCCTCTCCTGGCCTCGCGAGATCCCTCTCGTTAAGGGAGGCAAGCCCGACGTCGTCCAGATTGT
CCGCAACTACAACGCCTACCTTCGGGCCAGCGACGATCTGCCTAAGATGTTCATCGAGTCCGACCCTGGG
TTCTTTTCCAACGCTATTGTCGAGGGAGCTAAGAAGTTCCCTAACACCGAGTTCGTGAAGGTGAAGGGCC
TCCACTTCAGCCAGGAGGACGCTCCAGATGAAATGGGTAAGTACATCAAGAGCTTCGTGGAGCGCGTGCT
GAAGAACGAGCAGTAATTCTAGCCGACTCACTATAGGGCGAATTGGCGGAAGGCCGTCAAGGCCGCATCA
ACGAGCTCTCTAGACTGTAGAAAACATGAGGATCACCCATGTCTGCTGGACGACTGTAGAAAACATGAGG
ATCACCCATGTCTGCTGTCTAGCTGTAGAAAACATGAGGATCACCCATGTCTGCTGGACGACTGTAGAAA
ACATGAGGATCACCCATGTCTGCTGTCTAGCTGTAGAAAACATGAGGATCACCCATGTCTGCTGGACGAC
TGTAGAAAACATGAGGATCACCCATGTCTGCTGGGCCCGCTTCGTGGTTCTGGCGATCGATCGAGACTAT
ACAAGGATCTACCTCAGTCGAGACTATACAAGGATCTACCTCAGTCGAGACTATACAAGGATCTACCTCA
GTCGAGACTATACAAGGATCTACCTCAGTCGAGACTATACAAGGATCTACCTCAGTCGAGACTATACAAG
GATCTACCTCAGTCGAGACTATACAAGGATCTACCTCAGTCGAGACTATACAAGGATCTACCTCAGTCGA
CGCGGCCGCTGGCCGCCTCGAGGCGGCCGCTTCCCTTTAGTGAGGGTTAATGCTTCGAGCAGACATGATA
AGATACATTGATGAGTTTGGACAAACCACAACTAGAATGCAGTGAAAAAAATGCTTTATTTGTGAAATTT
GTGATGCTATTGCTTTATTTGTAACCATTATAAGCTGCAATAAACAAGTTAACAACAACAATTGCATTCA
TTTTATGTTTCAGGTTCAGGGGGAGATGTGGGAGGTTTTTTAAAGCAAGTAAAACCTCTACAAATGTGGT
AAAATCCGATAAGGATCGATCCGGGCTGGCGTAATAGCGAAGAGGCCCGCACCGATCGCCCTTCCCAACA
GTTGCGCAGCCTGAATGGCGAATGG
[124 nt withheld, positions 2616-2739]
C
[91 nt withheld, positions 2741-2831]
A
[49 nt withheld, positions 2833-2881]
CCTTTGACGTTGGAGTCCACGTTCTTT
[37 nt withheld, positions 2909-2945]
ACCCTATCTCGGTCTATTCTTTTGATTTATAAGGGATTTTGCCGATTTCGGCCTATTGGTTAAAAAATGA
GCTGATTTAACAAAAATTTAACGCGAATTTTAACAAAATATTAACGCTTACAATTTCCTGATGCGGTATT
TTCTCCTTACGCATCTGTGCGGTATTTCACACCGCATACGCGGATCTGCGCAGCACCATGGCCTGAAATA
ACCTCTGAAAGAGGAACTTGGTTAGGTACCTTCTGAGGCGGAAAGAACCAGCTGTGGAATGTGTGTCAGT
TAGGGTGTGGAAAGTCCCCAGGCTCCCCAGCAGGCAGAAGTATGCAAAGCATGCATCTCAATTAGTCAGC
AACCAGGTGTGGAAAGTCCCCAGGCTCCCCAGCAGGCAGAAGTATGCAAAGCATGCATCTCAATTAGTCA
GCAACCATAGTCCCGCCCCTAACTCCGCCCATCCCGCCCCTAACTCCGCCCAGTTCCGCCCATTCTCCGC
CCCATGGCTGACTAATTTTTTTTATTTATGCAGAGGCCGAGGCCGCCTCGGCCTCTGAGCTATTCCAGAA
GTAGTGAGGAGGCTTTTTTGGAGGCCTAGGCTTTTGCAAAAAGCTTGATTCTTCTGACACAACAGTCTCG
AACTTAAGGCTAGAGCCACCATGATTGAACAAGATGGATTGCACGCAGGTTCTCCGGCCGCTTGGGTGGA
GAGGCTATTCGGCTATGACTGGGCACAACAGACAATCGGCTGCTCTGATGCCGCCGTGTTCCGGCTGTCA
GCGCAGGGGCGCCCGGTTCTTTTTGTCAAGACCGACCTGTCCGGTGCCCTGAATGAACTGCAGGACGAGG
CAGCGCGGCTATCGTGGCTGGCCACGACGGGCGTTCCTTGCGCAGCTGTGCTCGACGTTGTCACTGAAGC
GGGAAGGGACTGGCTGCTATTGGGCGAAGTGCCGGGGCAGGATCTCCTGTCATCTCACCTTGCTCCTGCC
GAGAAAGTATCCATCATGGCTGATGCAATGCGGCGGCTGCATACGCTTGATCCGGCTACCTGCCCATTCG
ACCACCAAGCGAAACATCGCATCGAGCGAGCACGTACTCGGATGGAAGCCGGTCTTGTCGATCAGGATGA
TCTGGACGAAGAGCATCAGGGGCTCGCGCCAGCCGAACTGTTCGCCAGGCTCAAGGCGCGCATGCCCGAC
GGCGAGGATCTCGTCGTGACCCATGGCGATGCCTGCTTGCCGAATATCATGGTGGAAAATGGCCGCTTTT
CTGGATTCATCGACTGTGGCCGGCTGGGTGTGGCGGACCGCTATCAGGACATAGCGTTGGCTACCCGTGA
TATTGCTGAAGAGCTTGGCGGCGAATGGGCTGACCGCTTCCTCGTGCTTTACGGTATCGCCGCTCCCGAT
TCGCAGCGCATCGCCTTCTATCGCCTTCTTGACGAGTTCTTCTGAGCGGGACTCTGGGGTTCGAAATGAC
CGACCAAGCGACGCCCAACCTGCCATCACGATGGCCGCAATAAAATATCTTTATTTTCATTACATCTGTG
TGTTGGTTTTTTGTGTGAATCGATAGCGATAAGGATCCGCGTATGGTGCACTCTCAGTACAATCTGCTCT
GATGCCGCATAGTTAAGCCAGCCCCGACACCCGCCAACACCCGCTGACGCGCCCTGACGGGCTTGTCTGC
TCCCGGCATCCGCTTACAGACAAGCTGTGACCGTCTCCGGGAGCTGCATGTGTCAGAGGTTTTCACCGTC
ATCACCGAAACGCGCGAGACGAAAGGGCCTCGTGATACGCCTATTTTTATAGGTTAATGTCATGATAATA
ATGGTTTCTTAGACGTCAGGTGGCACTTTTCGGGGAAATGTGCGCGGAACCCCTATTTGTTTATTTTTCT
AAATACATTCAAATATGTATCCGCTCATGAGACAATAACCCTGATAAATGCTTCAATAATATTGAAAAAG
GAAGAGTATGAGTATTCAACATTTCCGTGTCGCCCTTATTCCCTTTTTTGCGGCATTTTGCCTTCCTGTT
TTTGCTCACCCAGAAACGCTGGTGAAAGTAAAAGATGCTGAAGATCAGTTGGGTGCACGAGTGGGTTACA
TCGAACTGGATCTCAACAGCGGTAAGATCCTTGAGAGTTTTCGCCCCGAAGAACGTTTTCCAATGATGAG
CACTTTTAAAGTTCTGCTATGTGGCGCGGTATTATCCCGTATTGACGCCGGGCAAGAGCAACTCGGTCGC
CGCATACACTATTCTCAGAATGACTTGGTTGAGTACTCACCAGTCACAGAAAAGCATCTTACGGATGGCA
TGACAGTAAGAGAATTATGCAGTGCTGCCATAACCATGAGTGATAACACTGCGGCCAACTTACTTCTGAC
AACGATCGGAGGACCGAAGGAGCTAACCGCTTTTTTGCACAACATGGGGGATCATGTAACTCGCCTTGAT
CGTTGGGAACCGGAGCTGAATGAAGCCATACCAAACGACGAGCGTGACACCACGATGCCTGTAGCAATGG
CAACAACGTTGCGCAAACTATTAACTGGCGAACTACTTACTCTAGCTTCCCGGCAACAATTAATAGACTG
GATGGAGGCGGATAAAGTTGCAGGACCACTTCTGCGCTCGGCCCTTCCGGCTGGCTGGTTTATTGCTGAT
AAATCTGGAGCCGGTGAGCGTGGGTCTCGCGGTATCATTGCAGCACTGGGGCCAGATGGTAAGCCCTCCC
GTATCGTAGTTATCTACACGACGGGGAGTCAGGCAACTATGGATGAACGAAATAGACAGATCGCTGAGAT
AGGTGCCTCACTGATTAAGCATTGGTAACTGTCAGACCAAGTTTACTCATATATACTTTAGATTGATTTA
AAACTTCATTTTTAATTTAAAAGGATCTAGGTGAAGATCCTTTTTGATAATCTCATGACCAAAATCCCTT
AACGTGAGTTTTCGTTCCACTGAGCGTCAGACCCCGTAGAAAAGATCAAAGGATCTTCTTGAGATCCTTT
TTTTCTGCGCGTAATCTGCTGCTTGCAAACAAAAAAACCACCGCTACCAGCGGTGGTTTGTTTGCCGGAT
CAAGAGCTACCAACTCTTTTTCCGAAGGTAACTGGCTTCAGCAGAGCGCAGATACCAAATACTGTTCTTC
TAGTGTAGCCGTAGTTAGGCCACCACTTCAAGAACTCTGTAGCACCGCCTACATACCTCGCTCTGCTAAT
CCTGTTACCAGTGGCTGCTGCCAGTGGCGATAAGTCGTGTCTTACCGGGTTGGACTCAAGACGATAGTTA
CCGGATAAGGCGCAGCGGTCGGGCTGAACGGGGGGTTCGTGCACACAGCCCAGCTTGGAGCGAACGACCT
ACACCGAACTGAGATACCTACAGCGTGAGCTATGAGAAAGCGCCACGCTTCCCGAAGGGAGAAAGGCGGA
CAGGTATCCGGTAAGCGGCAGGGTCGGAACAGGAGAGCGCACGAGGGAGCTTCCAGGGGGAAACGCCTGG
TATCTTTATAGTCCTGTCGGGTTTCGCCACCTCTGACTTGAGCGTCGATTTTTGTGATGCTCGTCAGGGG
GGCGGAGCCTATGGAAAAACGCCAGCAACGCGGCCTTTTTACGGTTCCTGGCCTTTTGCTGGCCTTTTGC
TCACATGGCTCGACAGATCT
